Addgene plasmid #219561: pCDNA3-LOVPLD-mCherry-OSBP(PH)
Purpose: Golgi-targeted LOVPLD
Depositing lab: Jeremy Baskin. Depositing organization: Cornell University. Publication: Ultralow Background Membrane Editors for Spatiotemporal Control of Phosphatidic Acid Metabolism and Signaling. Li XL, Tei R, Uematsu M, Baskin JM. ACS Cent Sci. 2024 Jan 30;10(3):543-554. doi: 10.1021/acscentsci.3c01105. eCollection 2024 Mar 27. PubMed 38559292.
Backbone
  Vector backbone: pcDNA3.1
  Backbone size w/o insert (bp): 5352
  Total vector size (bp): 8400
  Vector type: Mammalian Expression
Growth in bacteria
  Bacterial resistance: Ampicillin, 100 μg/mL
  Growth temperature: 37°C
  Growth strain: DH5alpha
  Copy number: High Copy
Gene/Insert
  Gene/Insert name: LOVPLD-mCherry-OSBP(PH)
  Species: Synthetic
  Insert size (bp): 3048
  Tag / fusion protein: mCherry (C terminal on insert)
Terms and licenses: Academic/Nonprofit Terms; Industry Terms: Not Available to Industry
How to cite: pCDNA3-LOVPLD-mCherry-OSBP(PH) was a gift from Jeremy Baskin (Addgene plasmid # 219561 ; http://n2t.net/addgene:219561 ; RRID:Addgene_219561)
