[The description below was written by a language model from this plasmid's Addgene catalogue record and pLannotate feature annotations shown in this document.]
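Description:
pCDNA3-LOVPLD-mCherry-OSBP(PH) is a mammalian expression plasmid of about 8.4 kb built on a pcDNA3.1-type backbone. It is maintained in E. coli through a high-copy ColE1/pUC origin and selected with ampicillin via the β-lactamase gene. The backbone also carries an f1 origin and an SV40 early promoter driving a neomycin/kanamycin phosphotransferase gene followed by an SV40 polyadenylation signal. This cassette would allow G418 selection of stably transfected mammalian cells. The small bom, lacI, ble and HIV-1 LTR fragments in the automated annotation appear to be backbone remnants or short sequence matches, not functional modules.

The payload is a single synthetic fusion open reading frame of roughly 3 kb, expressed from the CMV immediate-early enhancer and promoter and terminated by the bovine growth hormone polyadenylation signal. T7 and SP6 promoters flank the insert. The first part of the fusion is LOVPLD, which the annotation matches to phospholipase D from Streptomyces antibioticus. The name and the associated publication title point to a light-controlled, low-background enzyme for generating phosphatidic acid. No LOV domain is called out as a separate feature, however, so its position within the annotated PLD region cannot be determined from the table. The PLD is followed by mCherry, which allows red fluorescent visualisation of the protein. The C-terminal part is a fragment of oxysterol-binding protein corresponding to its PH domain, which recognises PI4P-rich Golgi membranes. This domain localises the enzyme to the Golgi, in line with the stated purpose of Golgi-targeted LOVPLD, for spatially and temporally controlled editing of phosphatidic acid metabolism and signalling at that organelle.
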