Features (pLannotate 1.2.2; 23 found; start..end, strand, type, name):
     28..80      -  misc_feature   bom (fragment): basis of mobility region from pBR322
    235..614     +  enhancer       CMV enhancer: human cytomegalovirus immediate early enhancer
    615..818     +  promoter       CMV promoter: human cytomegalovirus (CMV) immediate early promoter
    814..847     +  LTR            5' LTR (truncated) (fragment): truncated 5' long terminal repeat (LTR) from HIV-1
    863..881     +  promoter       T7 promoter: promoter for bacteriophage T7 RNA polymerase
    907..2826    +  CDS            PLD_STRAT: Experimental evidence at protein level: Swiss-Prot protein existence level 1. From Streptomyces antibioticus.
   2896..3600    +  CDS            mCherry: mCherry is a basic (constitutively fluorescent) red fluorescent protein published in 2004, derived from Discosoma sp.. It is reported to be a very rapidly-maturing monomer with low acid sensitivity.
   3619..3939    +  CDS            OSBP (fragment): OSBP1_RABIT - Experimental evidence at protein level: Swiss-Prot protein existence level 1. Lipid transporter involved in lipid countertransport between the Golgi complex and membranes of the endoplasmic reticulum: specifically exchanges sterol with phosphatidylinositol 4-phosphate (PI4P), delivering sterol to the Golgi in exchange for PI4P, which is degraded by the SAC1/SACM1L phosphatase in the endoplasmic reticulum (By similarity). Binds cholesterol and a range of oxysterols including 25-hydroxycholesterol (PubMed:18165705). Cholesterol binding promotes the formation of a complex with PP2A
   3952..3970    -  promoter       SP6 promoter: promoter for bacteriophage SP6 RNA polymerase
   3996..4220    +  polyA_signal   bGH poly(A) signal: bovine growth hormone polyadenylation signal
   4224..4245    +  promoter       SV40 promoter (fragment): SV40 enhancer and early promoter
   4266..4694    +  rep_origin     f1 ori (sequence partly withheld): f1 bacteriophage origin of replication; arrow indicates direction of (+) strand synthesis
   4708..5037    +  promoter       SV40 promoter: SV40 enhancer and early promoter
   5104..5895    +  CDS            neo: KKA2_KLEPN - Also known as kan, nptII. Experimental evidence at protein level: Swiss-Prot protein existence level 1. Resistance to kanamycin, neomycin, paromomycin, ribostamycin, butirosin and gentamicin B. From Klebsiella pneumoniae.
   5919..6077    +  CDS            ble (fragment): BLE_KLEPN - Experimental evidence at protein level: Swiss-Prot protein existence level 1. Binding protein with a strong affinity to the bleomycin family of antibiotics. Binds to CL990; an antimitotic-antibiotic compound. From Klebsiella pneumoniae.
   6072..6193    +  polyA_signal   SV40 poly(A) signal: SV40 polyadenylation signal
   6266..6282    -  protein_bind   lac operator: The lac repressor binds to the lac operator to inhibit transcription in E. coli. This inhibition can be relieved by adding lactose or isopropyl-β-D-thiogalactopyranoside (IPTG). lac repressor encoded by lacI
   6290..6320    -  promoter       lac promoter: promoter for the E. coli lac operon
   6335..6356    -  protein_bind   CAP binding site: CAP binding activates transcription in the presence of cAMP. E. coli catabolite activator protein
   6369..6461    -  CDS            lacI (fragment): lac repressor; lacI; The lac repressor binds to the lac operator to inhibit transcription in E. coli. This inhibition can be relieved by adding lactose or isopropyl-β-D-thiogalactopyranoside (IPTG).
   6644..7232    -  rep_origin     ori: high-copy-number ColE1/pMB1/pBR322/pUC origin of replication
   7403..8263    -  CDS            AmpR: β-lactamase; bla; confers resistance to ampicillin, carbenicillin, and related antibiotics
   8264..8368    -  promoter       AmpR promoter: bla
>Addgene plasmid #219561 | pCDNA3-LOVPLD-mCherry-OSBP(PH) | addgene full sequence | sequence record 433907 | Addgene NGS Result
GACGGATCGGGAGATCTCCCGATCCCCTATGGTGCACTCTCAGTACAATCTGCTCTGATGCCGCATAGTT
AAGCCAGTATCTGCTCCCTGCTTGTGTGTTGGAGGTCGCTGAGTAGTGCGCGAGCAAAATTTAAGCTACA
ACAAGGCAAGGCTTGACCGACAATTGCATGAAGAATCTGCTTAGGGTTAGGCGTTTTGCGCTGCTTCGCG
ATGTACGGGCCAGATATACGCGTTGACATTGATTATTGACTAGTTATTAATAGTAATCAATTACGGGGTC
ATTAGTTCATAGCCCATATATGGAGTTCCGCGTTACATAACTTACGGTAAATGGCCCGCCTGGCTGACCG
CCCAACGACCCCCGCCCATTGACGTCAATAATGACGTATGTTCCCATAGTAACGCCAATAGGGACTTTCC
ATTGACGTCAATGGGTGGAGTATTTACGGTAAACTGCCCACTTGGCAGTACATCAAGTGTATCATATGCC
AAGTACGCCCCCTATTGACGTCAATGACGGTAAATGGCCCGCCTGGCATTATGCCCAGTACATGACCTTA
TGGGACTTTCCTACTTGGCAGTACATCTACGTATTAGTCATCGCTATTACCATGGTGATGCGGTTTTGGC
AGTACATCAATGGGCGTGGATAGCGGTTTGACTCACGGGGATTTCCAAGTCTCCACCCCATTGACGTCAA
TGGGAGTTTGTTTTGGCACCAAAATCAACGGGACTTTCCAAAATGTCGTAACAACTCCGCCCCATTGACG
CAAATGGGCGGTAGGCGTGTACGGTGGGAGGTCTATATAAGCAGAGCTCTCTGGCTAACTAGAGAACCCA
CTGCTTACTGGCTTATCGAAATTAATACGACTCACTATAGGGAGACCCAAGCTTGCCACCATGGGATCCG
CAGATTCAGCTACACCACATTTGGACGCCGTTGAGCAAACATTGAGGCAAGTGTCCCCAGGCCTGGAGGG
CGATGTATGGGAAAGAACTAGTGGAAATAAATTGGACGGAAGTGCCGCTGATCCCAGTGATTGGTTGTTG
CAAACCCCAGGATGTTGGGGCGATGATAGATGCGTTGACAGAGTTGGGACAAAAAGGTTGCTGGCTAAGA
TGACTGAAAATATAGGGAATGCCACCAGAACCGTAGATATTAGTACACTTGCACCTTTCCCAAACGGCGC
ATTCCAAGACGCTATTGTCGCTGGTTTGAAGGAGTCCGCAGCTAGAGGCAATAAGTTGAAAGTTAGGATA
CTGGTTGGGGCTGCACCCGTCTACCACATGAATGTAATACCTTCCAAGTATAGGGACGAATTGACTGCAA
AACTTGGCAAAGCCGCAGAAAACATAACTTTGAACGTGGCTAGTATGACTACATCAAAAACAGCTTTCTC
CTGGAACCATAGCAAAATCTTGGTTGTAGACGGGCAAAGCGCCCTTACTGGTGGAATAAATAGCTGGAAG
GATGATTACTTGGATACTACTCATCCAGTGTCTGATGTTGATCTTGCACTGACCGGACCAGCTGCAGGCT
CTGCCGGTAGATACCTTGACACTTTGTGGACATGGACCTGCCAAAACAAGAGTAACATCGCTTCCGTCTG
GTTTGCAGCTTCCGGCAACGCAGGGTGCATGGCCACTATGCATAAAGATACAAACCCCAAGGCATCACCT
GCCACCGGGAATGTCCCAATAATAGCCGTTGGAGGGTTGGGCGTTGGCATCAAAGATGTGGACCCCAAGT
CCACTTTCAGGCCCGATCTGCCAACAGCTAGCGATACTAAGTGTGTGGTAGGACTTCACGACAATACTAA
CGCCGAATTCGAGTTTCGGGCAACCACACTGGAACGGATCGAGAAAAGCTTCGTGATTACTGATCCGAGA
CTGCCTGACAACCCAATCATTTTTGTGAGCGATTCCTTCCTGCAGCTGACAGAATATTCTCGGGAAGAGA
TCCTGGGGCGCAATTGCCGTTTTCTGCAGGGACCCGAGACAGACCGTGCCACTGTTCGGAAAATCAGAGA
TGCTATTGACAACCAGACTGAAGTGACCGTTCAGCTGATCAATTATACCAAGAGCGGCAAGAAGTTCTGG
AACGTGTTCCACCTGCAGCCGATGCGCGATTATAAGGGCGACGTCCAGTACTTCATTGGCGTGCAGCTGG
ATGGCACCGAACGTCTTCATGGCGCCGCTGAGCGTGAGGCGGTCTGCCTGGTCAAAAAGACAGCCTTTCA
GATTGCTGCGGCCGCTGATAGAGACTATGATACAGTCAACCCAGAAGAGAGTGCCTTGAGAGCTCTTGTT
GCTTCAGCAAAAAGTCACATTGAAATATCTCAGCAGGATTTGAACGCTACATGTCCACCCTTGCCTAGGT
ATGACATTAGATTGTACGATGCCTTGGCTGCTAAAATGGCTGCTGGGGTTAAGGTGAGAATTGTGGTTAG
CGACCCAGCCAACAGGGGCGCAGTGGGCAGTGTGGGTTACAGCCAAATAAAATCACTTAGTGAAATATCA
GACACTTTGAGAAACAGGCTTGCAAATATCACAGGCAGTCAACAAGCTGCCAAAACTGCAATGTGTAGCA
ATTTGCAGCTTGCAACCTTTAGATCCTCCCCCAACGACAAATGGGCGGACGGGCATCCTTATGCCCAACA
CCATAAGTTGGTTTCCGTCGACTCATCCACATTTTATATCGGTTCAAAAAATTTGTACCCATCCTGGCTG
CAAGATTTTGGCTACATAGTGGAATCCCCAGAGGCTGCCAAGCAACTGGATGCCAAATTGCTTGACCCTC
AGTGGAAGTACTCACAGGAGACTGCAACAGTGGATTACGCAAGAGGAATCTGCAACGCTGGTACCGGAGG
CGGTTCAGGCGGAGGTGGCAGCGGCGTGAGCAAGGGCGAGGAGGATAACATGGCCATCATCAAGGAGTTC
ATGCGCTTCAAGGTGCACATGGAGGGCTCCGTGAACGGCCACGAGTTCGAGATCGAGGGCGAGGGCGAGG
GCCGCCCCTACGAGGGCACCCAGACCGCCAAGCTGAAGGTGACCAAGGGTGGCCCCCTGCCCTTCGCCTG
GGACATCCTGTCCCCTCAGTTCATGTACGGCTCCAAGGCCTACGTGAAGCACCCCGCCGACATCCCCGAC
TACTTGAAGCTGTCCTTCCCCGAGGGCTTCAAGTGGGAGCGCGTGATGAACTTCGAGGACGGCGGCGTGG
TGACCGTGACCCAGGACTCCTCCCTGCAGGACGGCGAGTTCATCTACAAGGTGAAGCTGCGCGGCACCAA
CTTCCCCTCCGACGGCCCCGTAATGCAGAAGAAGACCATGGGCTGGGAGGCCTCCTCCGAGCGGATGTAC
CCCGAGGACGGCGCCCTGAAGGGCGAGATCAAGCAGAGGCTGAAGCTGAAGGACGGCGGCCACTACGACG
CTGAGGTCAAGACCACCTACAAGGCCAAGAAGCCCGTGCAGCTGCCCGGCGCCTACAACGTCAACATCAA
GTTGGACATCACCTCCCACAACGAGGACTACACCATCGTGGAACAGTACGAACGCGCCGAGGGCCGCCAC
TCCACCGGCGGCATGGACGAGCTGTACAAGGCTCGAGGCGCAGCAGCGGGAGCAGGAGGAACCGGTGGCT
CGGCTCGAGAGGGCTGGCTCTTCAAATGGACCAATTATATCAAAGGCTACCAGCGGCGATGGTTCGTGCT
GAGCAACGGGCTCCTGAGCTACTACAGATCAAAGGCAGAGATGAGACATACCTGCCGTGGTACCATCAAC
CTCGCCACAGCCAACATCACCGTGGAGGACTCCTGCAACTTCATCATTTCCAATGGGGGTGCTCAGACCT
ACCATCTGAAAGCTAGTTCAGAAGTTGAGCGGCAGCGCTGGGTGACGGCCCTGGAACTGGCCAAGGCCAA
AGCTGTGAAGATGCTGGCATGAGGGCCCTATTCTATAGTGTCACCTAAATGCTAGAGCTCGCTGATCAGC
CTCGACTGTGCCTTCTAGTTGCCAGCCATCTGTTGTTTGCCCCTCCCCCGTGCCTTCCTTGACCCTGGAA
GGTGCCACTCCCACTGTCCTTTCCTAATAAAATGAGGAAATTGCATCGCATTGTCTGAGTAGGTGTCATT
CTATTCTGGGGGGTGGGGTGGGGCAGGACAGCAAGGGGGAGGATTGGGAAGACAATAGCAGGCATGCTGG
GGATGCGGTGGGCTCTATGGCTTCTGAGGCGGAAAGAACCAGCTGGGGCTCTAGGGGGTATCCCC
[124 nt withheld, positions 4266-4389]
C
[91 nt withheld, positions 4391-4481]
A
[49 nt withheld, positions 4483-4531]
CCTTTGACGTTGGAGTCCACGTTCTTT
[37 nt withheld, positions 4559-4595]
ACCCTATCTCGGTCTATTCTTTTGATTTATAAGGGATTTTGCCGATTTCGGCCTATTGGTTAAAAAATGA
GCTGATTTAACAAAAATTTAACGCGAATTAATTCTGTGGAATGTGTGTCAGTTAGGGTGTGGAAAGTCCC
CAGGCTCCCCAGCAGGCAGAAGTATGCAAAGCATGCATCTCAATTAGTCAGCAACCAGGTGTGGAAAGTC
CCCAGGCTCCCCAGCAGGCAGAAGTATGCAAAGCATGCATCTCAATTAGTCAGCAACCATAGTCCCGCCC
CTAACTCCGCCCATCCCGCCCCTAACTCCGCCCAGTTCCGCCCATTCTCCGCCCCATGGCTGACTAATTT
TTTTTATTTATGCAGAGGCCGAGGCCGCCTCTGCCTCTGAGCTATTCCAGAAGTAGTGAGGAGGCTTTTT
TGGAGGCCTAGGCTTTTGCAAAAAGCTCCCGGGAGCTTGTATATCCATTTTCGGATCTGATCAAGAGACA
GGATGAGGATCGTTTCGCATGATTGAACAAGATGGATTGCACGCAGGTTCTCCGGCCGCTTGGGTGGAGA
GGCTATTCGGCTATGACTGGGCACAACAGACAATCGGCTGCTCTGATGCCGCCGTGTTCCGGCTGTCAGC
GCAGGGGCGCCCGGTTCTTTTTGTCAAGACCGACCTGTCCGGTGCCCTGAATGAACTGCAGGACGAGGCA
GCGCGGCTATCGTGGCTGGCCACGACGGGCGTTCCTTGCGCAGCTGTGCTCGACGTTGTCACTGAAGCGG
GAAGGGACTGGCTGCTATTGGGCGAAGTGCCGGGGCAGGATCTCCTGTCATCTCACCTTGCTCCTGCCGA
GAAAGTATCCATCATGGCTGATGCAATGCGGCGGCTGCATACGCTTGATCCGGCTACCTGCCCATTCGAC
CACCAAGCGAAACATCGCATCGAGCGAGCACGTACTCGGATGGAAGCCGGTCTTGTCGATCAGGATGATC
TGGACGAAGAGCATCAGGGGCTCGCGCCAGCCGAACTGTTCGCCAGGCTCAAGGCGCGCATGCCCGACGG
CGAGGATCTCGTCGTGACCCATGGCGATGCCTGCTTGCCGAATATCATGGTGGAAAATGGCCGCTTTTCT
GGATTCATCGACTGTGGCCGGCTGGGTGTGGCGGACCGCTATCAGGACATAGCGTTGGCTACCCGTGATA
TTGCTGAAGAGCTTGGCGGCGAATGGGCTGACCGCTTCCTCGTGCTTTACGGTATCGCCGCTCCCGATTC
GCAGCGCATCGCCTTCTATCGCCTTCTTGACGAGTTCTTCTGAGCGGGACTCTGGGGTTCGAAATGACCG
ACCAAGCGACGCCCAACCTGCCATCACGAGATTTCGATTCCACCGCCGCCTTCTATGAAAGGTTGGGCTT
CGGAATCGTTTTCCGGGACGCCGGCTGGATGATCCTCCAGCGCGGGGATCTCATGCTGGAGTTCTTCGCC
CACCCCAACTTGTTTATTGCAGCTTATAATGGTTACAAATAAAGCAATAGCATCACAAATTTCACAAATA
AAGCATTTTTTTCACTGCATTCTAGTTGTGGTTTGTCCAAACTCATCAATGTATCTTATCATGTCTGTAT
ACCGTCGACCTCTAGCTAGAGCTTGGCGTAATCATGGTCATAGCTGTTTCCTGTGTGAAATTGTTATCCG
CTCACAATTCCACACAACATACGAGCCGGAAGCATAAAGTGTAAAGCCTGGGGTGCCTAATGAGTGAGCT
AACTCACATTAATTGCGTTGCGCTCACTGCCCGCTTTCCAGTCGGGAAACCTGTCGTGCCAGCTGCATTA
ATGAATCGGCCAACGCGCGGGGAGAGGCGGTTTGCGTATTGGGCGCTCTTCCGCTTCCTCGCTCACTGAC
TCGCTGCGCTCGGTCGTTCGGCTGCGGCGAGCGGTATCAGCTCACTCAAAGGCGGTAATACGGTTATCCA
CAGAATCAGGGGATAACGCAGGAAAGAACATGTGAGCAAAAGGCCAGCAAAAGGCCAGGAACCGTAAAAA
GGCCGCGTTGCTGGCGTTTTTCCATAGGCTCCGCCCCCCTGACGAGCATCACAAAAATCGACGCTCAAGT
CAGAGGTGGCGAAACCCGACAGGACTATAAAGATACCAGGCGTTTCCCCCTGGAAGCTCCCTCGTGCGCT
CTCCTGTTCCGACCCTGCCGCTTACCGGATACCTGTCCGCCTTTCTCCCTTCGGGAAGCGTGGCGCTTTC
TCATAGCTCACGCTGTAGGTATCTCAGTTCGGTGTAGGTCGTTCGCTCCAAGCTGGGCTGTGTGCACGAA
CCCCCCGTTCAGCCCGACCGCTGCGCCTTATCCGGTAACTATCGTCTTGAGTCCAACCCGGTAAGACACG
ACTTATCGCCACTGGCAGCAGCCACTGGTAACAGGATTAGCAGAGCGAGGTATGTAGGCGGTGCTACAGA
GTTCTTGAAGTGGTGGCCTAACTACGGCTACACTAGAAGAACAGTATTTGGTATCTGCGCTCTGCTGAAG
CCAGTTACCTTCGGAAAAAGAGTTGGTAGCTCTTGATCCGGCAAACAAACCACCGCTGGTAGCGGTGGTT
TTTTTGTTTGCAAGCAGCAGATTACGCGCAGAAAAAAAGGATCTCAAGAAGATCCTTTGATCTTTTCTAC
GGGGTCTGACGCTCAGTGGAACGAAAACTCACGTTAAGGGATTTTGGTCATGAGATTATCAAAAAGGATC
TTCACCTAGATCCTTTTAAATTAAAAATGAAGTTTTAAATCAATCTAAAGTATATATGAGTAAACTTGGT
CTGACAGTTACCAATGCTTAATCAGTGAGGCACCTATCTCAGCGATCTGTCTATTTCGTTCATCCATAGT
TGCCTGACTCCCCGTCGTGTAGATAACTACGATACGGGAGGGCTTACCATCTGGCCCCAGTGCTGCAATG
ATACCGCGAGACCCACGCTCACCGGCTCCAGATTTATCAGCAATAAACCAGCCAGCCGGAAGGGCCGAGC
GCAGAAGTGGTCCTGCAACTTTATCCGCCTCCATCCAGTCTATTAATTGTTGCCGGGAAGCTAGAGTAAG
TAGTTCGCCAGTTAATAGTTTGCGCAACGTTGTTGCCATTGCTACAGGCATCGTGGTGTCACGCTCGTCG
TTTGGTATGGCTTCATTCAGCTCCGGTTCCCAACGATCAAGGCGAGTTACATGATCCCCCATGTTGTGCA
AAAAAGCGGTTAGCTCCTTCGGTCCTCCGATCGTTGTCAGAAGTAAGTTGGCCGCAGTGTTATCACTCAT
GGTTATGGCAGCACTGCATAATTCTCTTACTGTCATGCCATCCGTAAGATGCTTTTCTGTGACTGGTGAG
TACTCAACCAAGTCATTCTGAGAATAGTGTATGCGGCGACCGAGTTGCTCTTGCCCGGCGTCAATACGGG
ATAATACCGCGCCACATAGCAGAACTTTAAAAGTGCTCATCATTGGAAAACGTTCTTCGGGGCGAAAACT
CTCAAGGATCTTACCGCTGTTGAGATCCAGTTCGATGTAACCCACTCGTGCACCCAACTGATCTTCAGCA
TCTTTTACTTTCACCAGCGTTTCTGGGTGAGCAAAAACAGGAAGGCAAAATGCCGCAAAAAAGGGAATAA
GGGCGACACGGAAATGTTGAATACTCATACTCTTCCTTTTTCAATATTATTGAAGCATTTATCAGGGTTA
TTGTCTCATGAGCGGATACATATTTGAATGTATTTAGAAAAATAAACAAATAGGGGTTCCGCGCACATTT
CCCCGAAAAGTGCCACCTGACGTC
